Addgene plasmid #68390: pJRT16
Purpose: (Empty Backbone) PHA metabolic engineering, similar to pJRT9, with R388 oriT
Depositing lab: Trevor Charles. Depositing organization: University of Waterloo.
Backbone
  Vector backbone: pK19mobsacB
Growth in bacteria
  Bacterial resistance: Kanamycin, 50 μg/mL
  Growth temperature: 37°C
  Growth strain: DH5alpha
  Copy number: High Copy
Terms and licenses: Academic/Nonprofit Terms; Industry Terms: Not Available to Industry
How to cite: pJRT16 was a gift from Trevor Charles (Addgene plasmid # 68390 ; http://n2t.net/addgene:68390 ; RRID:Addgene_68390)
