[The description below was written by a language model from this plasmid's Addgene catalogue record.]
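Description:
pJRT16 is an empty-backbone bacterial vector derived from pK19mobsacB, deposited as a tool for metabolic engineering of polyhydroxyalkanoate (PHA) pathways. It is maintained in E. coli as a high-copy plasmid under kanamycin selection. The parent pK19mobsacB is a well-known mobilizable suicide vector: it replicates in E. coli but generally not in many other Gram-negative bacteria, carries a kanamycin resistance marker for selecting integration by a first homologous recombination event, and carries sacB, which confers sucrose sensitivity and allows counter-selection for loss of the vector by a second crossover. How much of this parental architecture is retained in pJRT16 is not specified in the record, and no feature table is available to confirm it.

The distinguishing feature stated for pJRT16 is an origin of transfer (oriT) from the IncW conjugative plasmid R388. An oriT is the cis-acting site at which a conjugative relaxase nicks the DNA to start transfer, so an R388 oriT would allow the plasmid to be mobilized into recipient bacteria by a donor supplying the R388 transfer functions, rather than the RP4/RK2-type system used with the standard pK19mobsacB mob region. Whether the original mob region was replaced or kept alongside it is not stated. The plasmid is described as similar to a related construct, pJRT9, but the record gives no details of that construct. It also does not list any insert, promoter, cloning sites, or the intended recipient species. The construct is best understood as a conjugatively deliverable scaffold into which users clone their own sequences for PHA-related strain engineering.
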