>Addgene plasmid #68390 | pJRT16 | depositor partial sequence | sequence record 119866 | pJRT16 sequence 903 bps
ATGAGGCCAGAAATCGCTGTGCTGGATATACAGGGTCAGTATCGGGTTTACACGGAGTTCTATCGCGCAG
ACGCCGCAGAGAAGACCATTATCCTGGTCAACGGCTCGATGGCCACGACTGCGTCGTTTGCACAAACCGT
GAAAAACCTCCATCCGCAGTTCAACGTCGTCTGCTACGACCAGCCCTACGCGGGCCGGTCAAAGGCCCAC
AATCTGCATGAGAAATTGCTGACCAAGGAAGTCGAAGGGCAGATCCTTCTGGAGCTGATCGACCACTTCG
CCGCCGAACACGTGCTGTCGTTTTCCTGGGGTGGCGCCGCGACCCTGGTCGCCTTGGCCCAACGGCCACG
ACGCATCGAAAAAGCCGTGATCAGCTCGTTCTCCCCGGAGATCAACGCGCACATGCTCGACTACCTCGAG
CGCGGCGTCGATTACCTCGGCAGCCGGGATGGCGACCGGGTCGGCAACCTGGTGAACAGCACCATCGGCA
AACACCTGCCGACCCTGTTCAAGCGCTTCAACTATCGGCACGTCAGCAGCCTGGCCGATCATGAATACGG
GCAGATGCACTTCCACATCAGCGACCTGCTGCACAGCGATCGCCAATGCTTTTTCAAAGCGGCGGAAAAA
ATCAACGTGCCGGTGCTGTTCATGAACGGCGAATGGGACGAATACACCGCCGCCGATGGCGCACGGTTGT
TCGCCAACCACGTGCAGCACGCCACCTTCACGACCCTTCAGGCCACCGGCCACTTTCTCGACATGGAACA
CAAAGCCGCCTGCCGAGACAGCCGCAACGCACTGATGGGGTTCCTGAAACCGGCCCAGCACGATAGCCGA
CCGCGTTACCACTACGTCCAGGACCACCATGCATTGGCACTTCACCACCACCACCACCACTGA
