>Addgene plasmid #68390 | pJRT16 | addgene partial sequence | sequence record 124413 | M13-F20 5'-TGTAAAACGACGGCCAGT-3'
GCCAGGGCGTGCCCTTGGGCTCCCCGGGCGCGCCGCCTCGTCCTCCAAAAGTGCCTGCTTTTCCGGGCTT
AGCCGGTACTTGGATGGGGTCGCCTAGGTGCCATGTCCTCTCCCGTAGTGTTACTGTAGTGGTTCAATCC
TAGCATTTACAAGGGGTTGCGGCAATATTGTAGTGGCATAACACTACACAGGTTTTCNTCCTTGGCGTGN
AAGTCATTGTAAATCAATGACTTACGCGCACCGAAAGGTGCGTATTGTCTATAGCCCAGATTTAAGGATA
CCAACCCGGCTTTTAAGGACGGAAACCATGCGATAACGCCAGCGTGACCCTAAAGAGGGTCAAAACTGCT
CCCAATGCGCTATGCGCATTGGGTTATCGTGCAGCAATGATGCAACTATAATGCTATGATGGTGCTACAA
TGATGCAGAAAATGAGGTCGACAGGTAATGGTTGTCTGGTAAAAGGACAGGGCCATCGCCAATTGGAGTA
TTTTGTTGATAATGGTCTGCTAGTTGAACGGATCCATCTTCAATGTTGTGGCGAATTTTGAAGTTAGCTT
TGATTCCATTCTTTTGTTTGTCTGCCGTGATGTATACATTGTGTGAGTTA
