>Addgene plasmid #68390 | pJRT16 | addgene partial sequence | sequence record 124414 | M13-Rev 5'-CAGGAAACAGCTATGACC-3'
TCCGCGGCCGGGAAGCCGATCTCGGCTTGAACGAATTGTTAGGTGGCGGTACTTGGGTCGATATCAAAGT
GCATCACTTCTTCCCGTATGCCCAACTTTGTATAGAGAGCCACTGCGGGATCGTCACCGTAATCTGCTTG
CACGTAGATCACATAAGCACCAAGCGCGTTGGCCTCATGCTTGAGGAGATTGATGAGCGCGGTGGCAATG
CCCTGCCTCCGGTGCTCGCCGGA
