>Addgene plasmid #68390 | pJRT16 | addgene partial sequence | sequence record 125376 | GFP-R 5'-CCATCTAATTCAACAAGAATTGGGACAAC-3'
CCTTTGCTAGCCATTATTAATCTCCTCAATCAATCAGATCGTTTAAACTCATCAGTGGTGGTGGTGGTGG
TGAAGTGCCAATGCATGGTGGTCCTGGACGTAGTGGTAACGCGGTCGGCTATCGTGCTGGGCCGGTTTCA
GGAACCCCATCAGTGCGTTGCGGCTGTCTCGGCAGGCGGCTTTGTGTTCCATGTCGAGAAAGTGGCCGGT
GGCCTGAAGGGTCGTGAAGGTGGCGTGCTGCACGTGGTTGGCGAACAACCGTGCGCCATCGGCGGCGGTG
TATTCGTCCCATTCGCCGTTCATGAACAGCACCGGCACGTTGATTTTTTCCGCCGCTTTGAAAAAGCATT
GGCGATCGCTGTGCAGCAGGTCGCTGATGTGGAAGTGCATCTGCCCGTATTCATGATCGGCCAGGCTGCT
GACGTGCCGATAGTTGAAGCGCTTGAACAGGGTCGGCAGGTGTTTGCCGATGGTGCTGTTCACCAGGTTG
CCGACCC
