>Addgene plasmid #68390 | pJRT16 | addgene partial sequence | sequence record 127731 | pTac-F 5'-cggctcgtataatgtgtgga-3'
GCTTGTGCCAGGGCGTGCCCTTGGGCTCCCCGTTGCGCGTGAAATAAGTGGCTGCGCGCATAAAGCGGGT
GATGGGACTAACGCCTGAGTTAAGCCGGAGCGCTTTGCGGCCGCGGCGTTGTGACAATTTACCGAACAAC
TCCGCGGCCGGGAAGCCGATCTCGGCTTGAACGAATTGTTAGGTGGCGGTACTTGGGTCGATATCAAAGT
GCATCACTTCTTCCCGTATGCCCAACTTTGTATAGAGAGCCACTGCGGGATCGTCACCGTAATCTGCTTG
CACGTAGATCACATAAGCACCAAGCGCGTTGGCCTCATGCTTGAGGAGATTGATGAGCGCGGTGGCAATG
CCCTGCCTCCGGTGCTCGCCGGAGACTGCGAGATCATAGATATAGATCTCACTACGCGGCTGCTCAAACT
TGGGCAGAACGTAAGCCGCGAGAGCGCCAACAACCGCTTCTTGGTCGAAGGCAGCAAGCGCGATGAATGT
CTTACTACGGAGCAAGTTCCCGAGGTAATCGGAGTCCGGCTGATGTTGGGAGNAGGTGGCTACGTCTCCG
AACTCACGACCGAAAAGATCAAGAGCAGCCCGCATGGATTTGACTTGGTCAGGGCCGAGCCTACATGTGC
GAATGATGCCCATACTTGAGCCACCTAACTTTGTTTTACGGCGACTGCCCTGC
